Addgene plasmid #124329: pAS1-his-24::tagRFP
Purpose: Expressing Nuclear Localized tagRFP
Depositing lab: Andrew Leifer. Depositing organization: Princeton University.
Backbone
  Vector backbone: pAS1
  Backbone manufacturer: Anuj Sharma/Leifer Lab
  Vector type: Worm Expression
Growth in bacteria
  Bacterial resistance: Ampicillin, 100 μg/mL
  Growth temperature: 37°C
  Growth strain: DH5alpha
  Copy number: High Copy
Gene/Insert
  Gene/Insert name: tagRFP
  Species: C. elegans (nematode)
  Entrez Gene: his-24 (a.k.a. CELE_M163.3)
  Cloning method: Gibson Cloning
Terms and licenses: Academic/Nonprofit Terms; Industry Terms: Not Available to Industry
How to cite: pAS1-his-24::tagRFP was a gift from Andrew Leifer (Addgene plasmid # 124329 ; http://n2t.net/addgene:124329 ; RRID:Addgene_124329)
