[The description below was written by a language model from this plasmid's Addgene catalogue record and pLannotate feature annotations shown in this document.]
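Description:
pAS1-his-24::tagRFP is a C. elegans expression plasmid of about 5.1 kb, built by Gibson assembly on the lab-made pAS1 backbone. The feature table shows that the backbone has a pBluescript-like architecture. It carries a high-copy ColE1/pUC-type origin for propagation in E. coli, an ampicillin resistance gene (β-lactamase) under its own promoter for selection, and an f1 phage origin. It also retains remnants of the lacZα/lac promoter/operator region, with T7 and T3 promoters flanking the cloning site.

The payload is a fusion of his-24, which encodes the C. elegans linker histone H1.1, placed upstream of and on the same strand as TagRFP, a monomeric red fluorescent protein derived from Entacmaea quadricolor. The two annotated coding segments are separated by a short gap that presumably serves as a linker. Because the histone binds chromatin, the fusion concentrates red fluorescence in nuclei, which matches the stated purpose of expressing nuclear-localized tagRFP. Markers of this kind are generally useful for identifying, segmenting or tracking individual cell nuclei in imaging experiments, although the record does not spell out a specific application.

No worm promoter is annotated or listed. Only a small fragment of multiple cloning site lies between the T7 promoter and the start of his-24, so the plasmid may be a promoterless module into which a tissue-specific promoter is inserted, but the record does not say this. Downstream of TagRFP there is an unannotated stretch followed by a short fragment matching C. elegans aex-5. This region may be worm genomic sequence providing a 3′ UTR, but it is not identified in the record.
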