Features (pLannotate 1.2.2; 16 found; start..end, strand, type, name):
    111..129     +  promoter       T7 promoter: promoter for bacteriophage T7 RNA polymerase
    152..175     +  misc_feature   MCS (fragment): pBluescript multiple cloning site
    182..769     +  CDS            his-24 (fragment): H24_CAEEL - Also known as H1.1 Experimental evidence at protein level: Swiss-Prot protein existence level 1. Histones H1 are necessary for the condensation of nucleosome chains into higher-order structures. From Caenorhabditis elegans.
    833..1544    +  CDS            TagRFP (fragment): monomeric derivative of red fluorescent protein from Entacmaea quadricolor (Merzlyak et al., 2007) mammalian codon-optimized
   1544..1578    +  misc_feature   MCS (fragment): multiple cloning site
   2077..2229    +  CDS            aex-5 (fragment): AEX5_CAEEL - Also known as kpc-3 From Caenorhabditis elegans.
   2351..2369    -  promoter       T3 promoter: promoter for bacteriophage T3 RNA polymerase
   2414..2430    -  protein_bind   lac operator: The lac repressor binds to the lac operator to inhibit transcription in E. coli. This inhibition can be relieved by adding lactose or isopropyl-β-D-thiogalactopyranoside (IPTG). lac repressor encoded by lacI
   2438..2468    -  promoter       lac promoter: promoter for the E. coli lac operon
   2483..2504    -  protein_bind   CAP binding site: CAP binding activates transcription in the presence of cAMP. E. coli catabolite activator protein
   2517..2609    -  CDS            lacI (fragment): lac repressor; lacI; The lac repressor binds to the lac operator to inhibit transcription in E. coli. This inhibition can be relieved by adding lactose or isopropyl-β-D-thiogalactopyranoside (IPTG).
   2792..3380    -  rep_origin     ori: high-copy-number ColE1/pMB1/pBR322/pUC origin of replication
   3551..4411    -  CDS            AmpR: β-lactamase; bla; confers resistance to ampicillin, carbenicillin, and related antibiotics
   4412..4516    -  promoter       AmpR promoter: bla
   4569..4997    -  rep_origin     f1 ori (sequence partly withheld): f1 bacteriophage origin of replication; arrow indicates direction of (+) strand synthesis
   5002..103     -  CDS            lacZα (fragment) (across the origin): LacZα fragment of β-galactosidase; lacZ fragment
>Addgene plasmid #124329 | pAS1-his-24::tagRFP | addgene full sequence | sequence record 241910 | Addgene NGS Result
CGCTATTACGCCAGCTGGCGAAAGGGGGATGTGCTGCAAGGCGATTAAGTTGGGTAACGCCAGGGTTTTC
CCAGTCACGACGTTGTAAAACGACGGCCAGTGAGCGCGCGTAATACGACTCACTATAGGGCGAATTGGAG
CTCCACCGCGGACTAGTGGATCCCCCGGGCTGCAGCCTAGGATGTCTGATTCCGCTGTTGTTGCCGCCGC
TGTCGAGCCAAAGGTCCCAAAGGCTAAGGCCGCCAAGGCCGCCAAGCCAGCCGCCAAGGCCGCCAAGCCA
ACCAAAGTTGCCAAGGCCAAGGCTCCAGTCGCTCACCCACCATACATCAACATGATCAAGGAGGCCATCA
AGCAGCTCAAGGACCGCAAAGGAGCTTCCAAGCAGGCAATCCTCAAGTTCATCTCCCAAAACTACAAGCT
CGGAGACAATGTCATCCAGATCAATGCTCATCTCCGTCAGGCTCTCAAGCGTGGTGTCACCAGCAAGGCC
CTTGTTCAAGCCGCCGGATCCGGAGCCAACGGACGTTTCCGTGTGCCAGAGAAGGCCGCCGCCGCCAAGA
AGCCAGCAGCAGCCAAGAAGCCAGCAGCAGCCAAGAAACCAGCAGCCGCCAAGAAAGCCACTGGAGAGAA
GAAGGCAAAGAAGCCAGCCGCTGCCAAGCCAAAGAAGGCCGCCACCGGAGATAAGAAGGTCAAGAAGGCC
AAGAGCCCAAAGAAGGTTGCCAAGCCAGCTGCCAAGAAGGTCGCCAAGTCTCCAGCCAAGAAGGCCGCTC
CAAAGAAGATCGCCAAGCCAGCTGCCAAGAAGGCCGCCAAGCCAGCCGCCAAGGCCGCATGCATGGTGTC
TAAGGGCGAAGAGCTGATTAAGGAGAACATGCACATGAAGCTGTACATGGAGGGCACCGTGAACAACCAC
CACTTCAAGTGCACATCCGAGGGCGAAGGCAAGCCCTACGAGGGCACCCAGACCATGAGAATCAAGGTGG
TCGAGGGCGGCCCTCTCCCCTTCGCCTTCGACATCCTGGCTACCAGCTTCATGTACGGCAGCAGAACCTT
CATCAACCACACCCAGGGCATCCCCGACTTCTTTAAGCAGTCCTTCCCTGAGGGCTTCACATGGGAGAGA
GTCACCACATACGAAGACGGGGGCGTGCTGACCGCTACCCAGGACACCAGCCTCCAGGACGGCTGCCTCA
TCTACAACGTCAAGATCAGAGGGGTGAACTTCCCATCCAACGGCCCTGTGATGCAGAAGAAAACACTCGG
CTGGGAGGCCAACACCGAGATGCTGTACCCCGCTGACGGCGGCCTGGAAGGCAGAACCGACATGGCCCTG
AAGCTCGTGGGCGGGGGCCACCTGATCTGCAACTTCAAGACCACATACAGATCCAAGAAACCCGCTAAGA
ACCTCAAGATGCCCGGCGTCTACTATGTGGACCACAGACTGGAAAGAATCAAGGAGGCCGACAAAGAGAC
CTACGTCGAGCAGCACGAGGTGGCTGTGGCCAGATACTGCGACCTCCCTAGCAAACTGGGGCACAAACTT
AATTCCGGACTCAGATCTCGAGCTCAAGCTTCGAATTCCAACTGAAAGCTTTGGAATTCATCTCGCGCCC
GTGCCTCTGACTTCTAAGTCCAATTACTCTTCAACATCCCTACATGCTCTTTCTCCCTGTGCTCCCACCC
CCTATTTTTGTTATTATCAAAAAACTTCTCTTAATTTCTTTGTTTTTTAGCTTCTTTTAAGTCACCTCTA
ACAATGAAATTGTGTAGATTCAAAAATAGAATTAATTCGTAATAAAAAGTCGAAAAAAATTGTGCTCCCT
CCCCCCATTAATAATAATTCTATCCCAAAATCTACACAATGTTCTGTGTACACTTCTTATGTTTTTTACT
TCTGATAAATTTTTTTGAAACATCATAGAAAAAACCGCACACAAAATACCTTATCATATGTTACGTTTCA
GTTTATGACCGCAATTTTTATTTCTTCGCACGTCTGGGCCTCTCATGACGTCAAATCATGCTCATCGTGA
AAAAGTTTTGGAGTATTTTTGGAATTTTTCAATCAAGTGAAAGTTTATGAAATTAATTTTCCTGCTTTTG
CTTTTTGGGGTTTCCCCTATTGTTTGTCAAGATTTCGAGGACGGCGTTTTTCTTGCTAAAATCACAAGTA
TTGATGAGCACGATGCAAGAAAGATCGGAAGAAGGTTTGGGTTTGAGGCTCAGTGGAAGGTGAGTAGAAG
TTGATAATTTGAAAGTGGAGTAGTGTCTATGGGGTTTTTGCCTTAAATGACAGAATACATTCCCAATATA
CCAAACATAACTGTTTGGGCCCGGTACCCAGCTTTTGTTCCCTTTAGTGAGGGTTAATTGCGCGCTTGGC
GTAATCATGGTCATAGCTGTTTCCTGTGTGAAATTGTTATCCGCTCACAATTCCACACAACATACGAGCC
GGGAGCATAAAGTGTAAAGCCTGGGGTGCCTAATGAGTGAGCTAACTCACATTAATTGCGTTGCGCTCAC
TGCCCGCTTTCCAGTCGGGAAACCTGTCGTGCCAGCTGCATTAATGAATCGGCCAACGCGCGGGGAGAGG
CGGTTTGCGTATTGGGCGCTCTTCCGCTTCCTCGCTCACTGACTCGCTGCGCTCGGTCGTTCGGCTGCGG
CGAGCGGTATCAGCTCACTCAAAGGCGGTAATACGGTTATCCACAGAATCAGGGGATAACGCAGGAAAGA
ACATGTGAGCAAAAGGCCAGCAAAAGGCCAGGAACCGTAAAAAGGCCGCGTTGCTGGCGTTTTTCCATAG
GCTCCGCCCCCCTGACGAGCATCACAAAAATCGACGCTCAAGTCAGAGGTGGCGAAACCCGACAGGACTA
TAAAGATACCAGGCGTTTCCCCCTGGAAGCTCCCTCGTGCGCTCTCCTGTTCCGACCCTGCCGCTTACCG
GATACCTGTCCGCCTTTCTCCCTTCGGGAAGCGTGGCGCTTTCTCATAGCTCACGCTGTAGGTATCTCAG
TTCGGTGTAGGTCGTTCGCTCCAAGCTGGGCTGTGTGCACGAACCCCCCGTTCAGCCCGACCGCTGCGCC
TTATCCGGTAACTATCGTCTTGAGTCCAACCCGGTAAGACACGACTTATCGCCACTGGCAGCAGCCACTG
GTAACAGGATTAGCAGAGCGAGGTATGTAGGCGGTGCTACAGAGTTCTTGAAGTGGTGGCCTAACTACGG
CTACACTAGAAGAACAGTATTTGGTATCTGCGCTCTGCTGAAGCCAGTTACCTTCGGAAAAAGAGTTGGT
AGCTCTTGATCCGGCAAACAAACCACCGCTGGTAGCGGTGGTTTTTTTGTTTGCAAGCAGCAGATTACGC
GCAGAAAAAAAGGATCTCAAGAAGATCCTTTGATCTTTTCTACGGGGTCTGACGCTCAGTGGAACGAAAA
CTCACGTTAAGGGATTTTGGTCATGAGATTATCAAAAAGGATCTTCACCTAGATCCTTTTAAATTAAAAA
TGAAGTTTTAAATCAATCTAAAGTATATATGAGTAAACTTGGTCTGACAGTTACCAATGCTTAATCAGTG
AGGCACCTATCTCAGCGATCTGCCTATTTCGTTCATCCATAGTTGCCTGACTCCCCGTCGTGTAGATAAC
TACGATACGGGAGGGCTTACCATCTGGCCCCAGTGCTGCAATGATACCGCGAGACCCACGCTCACCGGCT
CCAGATTTATCAGCAATAAACCAGCCAGCCGGAAGGGCCGAGCGCAGAAGTGGTCCTGCAACTTTATCCG
CCTCCATCCAGTCTATTAATTGTTGCCGGGAAGCTAGAGTAAGTAGTTCGCCAGTTAATAGTTTGCGCAA
CGTTGTTGCCATTGCTACAGGCATCGTGGTGTCACGCTCGTCGTTTGGTATGGCTTCATTCAGCTCCGGT
TCCCAACGATCAAGGCGAGTTACATGATCCCCCATGTTGTGCAAAAAAGCGGTTAGCTCCTTCGGTCCTC
CGATCGTTGTCAGAAGTAAGTTGGCCGCAGTGTTATCACTCATGGTTATGGCAGCACTGCATAATTCTCT
TACTGTCATGCCATCCGTAAGATGCTTTTCTGTGACTGGTGAGTACTCAACCAAGTCATTCTGAGAATAG
TGTATGCGGCGACCGAGTTGCTCTTGCCCGGCGTCAATACGGGATAATACCGCGCCACATAGCAGAACTT
TAAAAGTGCTCATCATTGGAAAACGTTCTTCGGGGCGAAAACTCTCAAGGATCTTACCGCTGTTGAGATC
CAGTTCGATGTAACCCACTCGTGCACCCAACTGATCTTCAGCATCTTTTACTTTCACCAGCGTTTCTGGG
TGAGCAAAAACAGGAAGGCAAAATGCCGCAAAAAAGGGAATAAGGGCGACACGGAAATGTTGAATACTCA
TACTCTTCCTTTTTCAATATTATTGAAGCATTTATCAGGGTTATTGTCTCATGAGCGGATACATATTTGA
ATGTATTTAGAAAAATAAACAAATAGGGGTTCCGCGCACATTTCCCCGAAAAGTGCCACCTAAATTGTAA
GCGTTAATATTTTGTTAAAATTCGCGTTAAATTTTTGTTAAATCAGCTCATTTTTTAACCAATAGGCCGA
AATCGGCAAAATCCCTTATAAATCAAAAGAATAGACCGAGATAGGGT
[37 nt withheld, positions 4668-4704]
AAAGAACGTGGACTCCAACGTCAAAGG
[49 nt withheld, positions 4732-4780]
T
[91 nt withheld, positions 4782-4872]
G
[124 nt withheld, positions 4874-4997]
CCCATTCGCCATTCAGGCTGCGCAACTGTTGGGAAGGGCGATCGGTGCGGGCCTCTT
